>Addgene plasmid #190365 | JAB2296 | addgene full sequence | sequence record 389442 | Addgene NGS Result
CGATCCCCGGAATTAGACTCTTGGCAGGATATATTGTGGTGTAACGTTAAGCTTTGGTTGTCGACGAGTC
AGTAATAAACGGCGTCAAAGTGGTTGCAGCCGGCACACACGAGTCGTGTTTATCAACTCAAAGCACAAAT
ACTTTTCCTCAACCTAAAAATAAGGCAATTAGCCAAAAACAACTTTGCGTGTAAACAACGCTCAATACAC
GTGTCATTTTATTATTAGCTATTGCTTCACCGCCTTAGCTTTCTCGTGACCTAGTCGTCCTCGTCTTTTC
TTCTTCTTCTTCTATAAAACAATACCCAAAGAGCTCTTCTTCTTCACAATTCAGATTTCAATTTCTCAAA
ATCTTAAAAACTTTCTCTCAATTCTCTCTACCGTGATCAAGGTAAATTTCTGTGTTCCTTATTCTCTCAA
AATCTTCGATTTTGTTTTCGTTCGATCCCAATTTCGTATATGTTCTTTGGTTTAGATTCTGTTAATCTTA
GATCGTAGACGATTTTCTGGGTTTGATCGTTAGATATCATCTTAATTCTCGATTAGGGTTTCATAGATAT
CATCCGATTTGTTCAAATAATTTGAGTTTTGTCGAATAATTACTCTTCGATTTGTGATTTCTATCTAGAT
CTGGTGTTAGTTTCTAGTTTGTGCGATCGAATTTGTCGATTAATCTGAGTTTTTCTGATTAACAGCACCA
TGGCAAAGGATGTGGAAGCCGTTCCCGGAGAAGGATTTCAGACAAGAGACTATCAAGATCCGCCACCAGC
TCCGTTTATTGATGGAGCGGAGCTAAAGAAGTGGTCTTTCTACAGAGCAGTTATCGCAGAGTTCGTAGCC
ACTCTCCTCTTCTTATACATCACCGTTTTGACAGTCATCGGTTACAAGATTCAGTCCGATACTGATGCCG
GTGGCGTAGATTGCGGCGGAGTTGGAATCCTCGGTATCGCTTGGGCCTTTGGTGGTATGATCTTCATCCT
CGTCTACTGCACCGCCGGTATCTCTGGTGGTCACATTAACCCAGCGGTGACATTTGGGCTATTCTTGGCA
CGTAAAGTGTCGTTACCTAGGGCCCTATTGTACATAATCGCTCAGTGTTTGGGTGCGATTTGTGGAGTTG
GTTTTGTCAAAGCCTTCCAAAGCTCTTACTACACCCGTTACGGAGGTGGAGCCAACTCTCTAGCCGATGG
CTACAGCACAGGGACCGGTCTAGCCGCAGAGATCATTGGTACTTTCGTTCTTGTCTACACCGTATTCTCT
GCCACTGACCCCAAACGTAGTGCCAGAGACTCCCACGTTCCGGTGTTGGCGCCACTTCCAATCGGATTTG
CCGTGTTCATGGTACATTTGGCTACCATTCCCATTACCGGAACCGGAATTAACCCGGCAAGGAGTTTCGG
AGCTGCCGTAATCTACAACAAGAGCAAGCCATGGGATGACCACTGGATATTTTGGGTTGGACCATTCATT
GGAGCTGCGATAGCTGCATTCTACCACCAATTCGTTCTAAGAGCTTCAGGTTCTAAGTCTCTTGGATCAT
TCAGAAGTGCTGCCAACGTCGGATCCATGGTGAGCAAGGGCGAGGAGGATAACATGGCCATCATCAAGGA
GTTCATGCGCTTCAAGGTGCACATGGAGGGCTCCGTGAACGGCCACGAGTTCGAGATCGAGGGCGAGGGC
GAGGGCCGCCCCTACGAGGGCACCCAGACCGCCAAGCTGAAGGTGACCAAGGGTGGCCCCCTGCCCTTCG
CCTGGGACATCCTGTCCCCTCAGTTCATGTACGGCTCCAAGGCCTACGTGAAGCACCCCGCCGACATCCC
CGACTACTTGAAGCTGTCCTTCCCCGAGGGCTTCAAGTGGGAGCGCGTGATGAACTTCGAGGACGGCGGC
GTGGTGACCGTGACCCAGGACTCCTCCCTGCAGGACGGCGAGTTCATCTACAAGGTGAAGCTGCGCGGCA
CCAACTTCCCCTCCGACGGCCCCGTAATGCAGAATAAGACCATGGGCTGGGAGGCCTCCTCCGAGCGGAT
GTACCCCGAGGACGGCGCCCTGAAGGGCGAGATCAAGCAGAGGCTGAAGCTGAAGGACGGCGGCCACTAC
GACGCTGAGGTCAAGACCACCTACAAGGCCAAGAAGCCCGTGCAGCTGCCCGGCGCCTACAACGTCAACA
TCAAGTTGGACATCACCTCCCACAACGAGGACTACACCATCGTGGAACAGTACGAACGCGCCGAGGGCCG
CCACTCCACCGGCGGCATGGAGGAGCTGTACAAGTAAAGCGGCCGCCCGGCTGCAGATCGTTCAAACATT
TGGCAATAAAGTTTCTTAAGATTGAATCCTGTTGCCGGTCTTGCGATGATTATCATATAATTTCTGTTGA
ATTACGTTAAGCATGTAATAATTAACATGTAATGCATGACGTTATTTATGAGATGGGTTTTTATGATTAG
AGTCCCGCAATTATACATTTAATACGCGATAGAAAACAAAATATAGCGCGCAAACTAGGATAAATTATCG
CGCGCGGTGTCATCTATGTTACTAGATCGGGGCGCGCCCTCGAGGAAGACGTAATGGGTCCCCAGATTTG
CCTTTTCAATTTCAGAAAGAATGCTAACCCACAGATGGTTAGAGAGGCTTACGCAGCAGCTCTCATCAAG
ACGATCTACCCGAGCAATAATCTCCAGGAAATCAAATACCTTCCCAAGAAGGTTAAAGATGCAGTCAAAA
GATTCAGGACTAACTGCATCAAGAACACAGAGAAAGATATATTTCTCAAGATCAGAAGTACTATTCCAGT
ATGGACGATTCAAGGCTTGCTTCACAAACCAAGGCAAGTAATAGAGATTGGAGTCTCTAAAAAGGTAGTT
CCCACTGAATCAAAGGCCATGGAGTCAAAGATTCAAATAGAGGACCTAACAGAACTCGCCGTAAAGACTG
GCGAACAGTTCATACAGAGTCTCTTACGACTCAATGACAAGAAGAAAATCTTCGTCAACATGGTGGAGCA
CGACACACTTGTCTACTCCAAAAATATCAAAGATACAGTCTCAGAAGACCAAAGGGCAATTGAGACTTTT
CAACAAAGGGTAATATCCGGAAACCTCCTCGGATTCCATTGCCCAGCTATCTGTCACTTTATTGTGAAGA
TAGTGGAAAAGGAAGGTGGCTCCTACAAATGCCATCATTGCGATAAAGGAAAGGCCATCGTTGAAGATGC
CTCTGCCGACAGTGGTCCCAAAGATGGACCCCCACCCACGAGGAGCATCGTGGAAAAAGAAGACGTTCCA
ACCACGTCTTCAAAGCAAGTGGATTGATGTGATATCTCCACTGACGTAAGGGATGACGCACAATCCCACT
ATCCTTCGCAAGACCCTTCCTCTATATAAGGAAGTTCATTTCATTTGGAGAGAACACGGGGGACTCTAGA
TTGATACGAAACGTACCGTATCGTTAAGGTCACCATGGTGAGTAAAGGAGAAGAACTTTTCACTGGAGTT
GTCCCAATTCTTGTTGAATTAGATGGTGATGTTAATGGGCACAAATTTTCTGTCAGTGGAGAGGGTGAAG
GTGATGCAACATACGGAAAACTTACCCTTAAATTTATTTGCACTACTGGAAAACTACCTGTTCCATGGCC
AACCCTGGTCACCACCCTGACCTACGTAAGTTTCTGCTTCTACCTTTGATATATATATAATAATTATCAT
TAATTAGTAGTAATATAATATTTCAAATATTTTTTTCAAAATAAAAGAATGTAGTATATAGCAATTGCTT
TTCTGTAGTTTATAAGTGTGTATATTTTAATTTATAACTTTTCTAATATATGACCAAAATTTGTTGATGT
GCAGGGCGTGCAGTGCTTCTCCCGTTACCCTGATCATATGAAGCGGCACGACTTCTTCAAGAGCGCCATG
CCTGAGGGATACGTGCAGGAGAGGACCATCTTCTTCAAGGACGACGGGAACTACAAGACACGTGCTGAAG
TCAAGTTTGAGGGTGACACCCTCGTCAACAGGATCGAGCTTAAGGGAATCGATTTCAAGGAGGACGGAAA
CATCCTCGGCCACAAGTTGGAATACAACTACAACTCCCACAACGTATACATCATGGCCGACAAGCAAAAG
AACGGCATCAAAGCCAACTTCAAGACCCGCCACAACATCGAGGACGGCGGCGTGCAACTCGCTGATCATT
ATCAACAAAATACTCCAATTGGCGATGGCCCTGTCCTTTTACCAGACAACCATTACCTGTCCACACAATC
TGCCCTTTCGAAAGATCCCAACGAAAAGAGAGATCACATGGTCCTTCTTGAGTTTGTAACAGCTGCTGGG
ATTACACATGGCATGGATGAACTATACAAACCTAAGAAAAAGCGTAAGGTCGAGGACCCTTAATGTCAAG
CCATTCTCTCGCAGATGATGTTCACTTTGTGTTTTACTTCCTTTATGCATTCACAGCAATAAAAGAAAGA
AATCTCCATCGCTTTTGGTTTTCTTCTCTGTCTTAAGTTAGTCGTTTTCGTGTCTAATCTATTACTTATC
ATTGTAATAGACTCTTCTTCTATTGAGATTTGAATATAAACTAAAACACATTCCATTTTACTGTGTTCTC
AACATTCAGAATGCAAACGGACTAACCGTAGTGACTCGGCTTGAGTCTTCGGGCTAGAGCGGACTAGTTC
TAGAGCGGCCGCCACCGCGGTGGAGCTCCAGCTTTTGTTCCCTTTAGTGAGGGTTAATTGCGCGCTTGGC
GTAATCATGGTCATAGCTGTTTCCTGTGTGAAATTGTTATCCGCTCACAATTCCACACAACATACGAGCC
GGAAGCATAAAGTGTAAAGCCTGGGGTGCCTAATGAGTGAGCTAACTCACATTAATTGCGTTGCGCTCAC
TGCCCGCTTTCCAGTCGGGAAACCTGTCGTGCCAGCTGCATTAATGAATCGGCCAACGCGCGGGGAGAGG
CGGTTTGCGTATTGGGCGCTCTTCCGCTTCCTCGCTCACTGACTCGCTGCGCTCGGTCGTTCGGCTGCGG
CGAGCGGTATCAGCTCACTCAAAGGCGGTAATACGGTTATCCACAGAATCAGGGGATAACGCAGGAAAGA
ACATGAAGGCCTTGACAGGATATATTGGCGGGTAAACTAAGTCGCTGTATGTGTTTGTTTGAGATCTCAT
GTGAGCAAAAGGCCAGCAAAAGGCCAGGAACCGTAAAAAGGCCGCGTTGCTGGCGTTTTTCCATAGGCTC
CGCCCCCCTGACGAGCATCACAAAAATCGACGCTCAAGTCAGAGGTGGCGAAACCCGACAGGACTATAAA
GATACCAGGCGTTTCCCCCTGGAAGCTCCCTCGTGCGCTCTCCTGTTCCGACCCTGCCGCTTACCGGATA
CCTGTCCGCCTTTCTCCCTTCGGGAAGCGTGGCGCTTTCTCATAGCTCACGCTGTAGGTATCTCAGTTCG
GTGTAGGTCGTTCGCTCCAAGCTGGGCTGTGTGCACGAACCCCCCGTTCAGCCCGACCGCTGCGCCTTAT
CCGGTAACTATCGTCTTGAGTCCAACCCGGTAAGACACGACTTATCGCCACTGGCAGCAGCCACTGGTAA
CAGGATTAGCAGAGCGAGGTATGTAGGCGGTGCTACAGAGTTCTTGAAGTGGTGGCCTAACTACGGCTAC
ACTAGAAGAACAGTATTTGGTATCTGTGCTCTGCTGAAGCCAGTTACCTTCGGAAGAAGAGTTGGTAGCT
CTTGATCCGGCAAACAAACCACCGCTGGTAGCGGTGGTTTTTTTGTTTGCAAGCAGCAGATTACGCGCAG
AAAAAAAGGATCTCAAGAAGATCCTTTGATCTTTTCTACGGGGTCTGACGCTCAGTGGAACGAAAACTCA
CGTTAAGGGATTTTGGTCATGAATTCTTGTTAGACATTATTTGCCGACTACCTTGGTGATCTCGCCTTTC
ACGTAGTGAACAAATTCTTCCAACTGATCTGCGCGCGAGGCCAAGCGATCTTCTTGTCCAAGATAAGCCT
GCCTAGCTTCAAGTATGACGGGCTGATACTGGGCCGGCAGGCGCTCCATTGCCCAGTCGGCAGCGACATC
CTTCGGCGCGATTTTGCCGGTTACTGCGCTGTACCAAATGCGGGACAACGTAAGCACTACATTTCGCTCA
TCGCCAGCCCAGTCGGGCGGCGAGTTCCATAGCGTTAAGGTTTCATTTAGCGCCTCAAATAGATCCTGTT
CAGGAACCGGATCAAAGAGTTCCTCCGCCGCTGGACCTACCAAGGCAACGCTATGTTCTCTTGCTTTTGT
CAGCAAGATAGCCAGATCAATGTCGATCGTGGCTGGCTCGAAGATACCTGCAAGAATGTCATTGCGCTGC
CATTCTCCAAATTGCAGTTCGCGCTTAGCTGGATAACGCCACGGAATGATGTCGTCGTGCACAACAATGG
TGACTTCTACAGCGCGGAGAATCTCGCTCTCTCCAGGGGAAGCCGAAGTTTCCAAAAGGTCGTTGATCAA
AGCTCGCCGCGTTGTTTCATCAAGCCTTACGGTCACCGTAACCAGCAAATCAATATCACTGTGTGGCTTC
AGGCCGCCATCCACTGCGGAGCCGTACAAATGTACGGCCAGCAACGTCGGTTCGAGATGGCGCTCGATGA
CGCCAACTACCTCTGATAGTTGAGTCGATACTTCGGCGATCACCGCTTCCCTCATGATGTTTAACTCCTG
AATTAAGCCGCGCCGCGAAGCGGTGTCGGCTTGAATGAATTGTTAGGCGTCATCCTGTGCTCCCGAGAAC
CAGTACCAGTACATCGCTGTTTCGTTCGAGACTTGAGGTCTAGTTTTATACGTGAACAGGTCAATGCCGC
CGAGAGTAAAGCCACATTTTGCGTACAAATTGCAGGCAGGTACATTGTTCGTTTGTGCCATGATGATATA
TTTTTATCTTGTGCAATGTAACATCAGAGATTTTGAGACACAACGTGGCTTTGTTGAATAAATCGAACTT
TTGCTGAGTTGAAGGATCAGATCACGCATCTTCCCGACAACGCAGACCGTTCCGTGGCAAAGCAAAAGTT
CAAAATCACCAACTGGTCCACCTACAACAAAGCTCTCATCAACCGTGGCTCCCTCACTTTCTGGCTGGAT
GATGGGGCGATTCAGGAGATCCCCATCCAACAGCCCGCCGTCGAGCGGGCTTTTTTATCCCCGGAAGCCT
GTGGATAGAGGGTAGTTATCCACGTGAAACCGCTAATGCCCCGCAAAGCCTTGATTCACGGGGCTTTCCG
GCCCGCTCCAAAAACTATCCACGTGAAATCGCTAATCAGGGTACGTGAAATCGCTAATCGGAGTACGTGA
AATCGCTAATAAGGTCACGTGAAATCGCTAATCAAAAAGGCACGTGAGAACGCTAATAGCCCTTTCAGAT
CAACAGCTTGCAAACACCCCTCGCTCCGGCAAGTAGTTACAGCAAGTAGTATGTTCAATTAGCTTTTCAA
TTATGAATATATATATCAATTATTGGTCGCCCTTGGCTTGTGGACAATGCGCTACGCGCACCGGCTCCGC
CCGTGGACAACCGCAAGCGGTTGCCCACCGTCGAGCGCCTTTGCCCACAACCCGGCGGCCGGCCGCAACA
GATCGTTTTATAAATTTTTTTTTTTGAAAAAGAAAAAGCCCGAAAGGCGGCAACCTCTCGGGCTTCTGGA
TTTC
Features (pLannotate 1.2.2; 21 found; start..end, strand, type, name):
     22..44      +  misc_feature   LB T-DNA repeat: left border repeat from nopaline C58 T-DNA (truncated)
    700..1560    +  CDS            PIP2-1: PIP21_ARATH - Also known as PIP2A. Experimental evidence at protein level: Swiss-Prot protein existence level 1. Water channel required to facilitate the transport of water across cell membrane. Probably involved in root water uptake. Its function is impaired by Hg(2+). From Arabidopsis thaliana (Mouse-ear cress).
   1567..2276    +  CDS            mCherry (fragment): monomeric derivative of DsRed fluorescent protein (Shaner et al., 2004) mammalian codon-optimized
   2296..2548    +  terminator     NOS terminator: nopaline synthase terminator and poly(A) signal
   3071..3412    +  promoter       CaMV 35S promoter: strong constitutive promoter from cauliflower mosaic virus
   3469..3664    +  CDS            superfolder GFP (fragment): GFP variant that folds robustly even when fused to poorly folded proteins (Pédelacq et al., 2006)
   3666..3854    +  intron         IV2 intron: modified second intron of the potato ST-LS1 gene (Vancanneyt et al., 1990)
   3876..4370    +  CDS            mgfp5 (fragment): GFP with folding enhancement mutations; mgfp5; suitable for expression in plants due to removal of a cryptic intron
   4683..4718    -  misc_feature   MCS (fragment): pBluescript multiple cloning site
   4731..4749    -  promoter       T3 promoter: promoter for bacteriophage T3 RNA polymerase
   4794..4810    -  protein_bind   lac operator: The lac repressor binds to the lac operator to inhibit transcription in E. coli. This inhibition can be relieved by adding lactose or isopropyl-β-D-thiogalactopyranoside (IPTG). lac repressor encoded by lacI
   4818..4848    -  promoter       lac promoter: promoter for the E. coli lac operon
   4863..4884    -  protein_bind   CAP binding site: CAP binding activates transcription in the presence of cAMP. E. coli catabolite activator protein
   4897..4989    -  CDS            lacI (fragment): lac repressor; lacI; The lac repressor binds to the lac operator to inhibit transcription in E. coli. This inhibition can be relieved by adding lactose or isopropyl-β-D-thiogalactopyranoside (IPTG).
   4991..5115    -  rep_origin     RSF ori (fragment): Plasmids containing the RSF 1030 origin of replication can be propagated in E. coli cells that contain additional plasmids with compatible origins.
   5123..5147    +  misc_feature   RB T-DNA repeat: right border repeat from nopaline C58 T-DNA
   5238..5826    -  rep_origin     ori: high-copy-number ColE1/pMB1/pBR322/pUC origin of replication
   5920..6705    -  CDS            aadA: S3AD_SHIFL - Experimental evidence at protein level: Swiss-Prot protein existence level 1. Mediates bacterial resistance to the antibiotics streptomycin and spectinomycin. From Shigella flexneri.
   6766..6915    -  CDS            sat-1 (fragment): STA_ECOLX - Protein inferred from homology: Swiss-Prot protein existence level 3. Involved in resistance to streptothricin, a broad-spectrum antibiotic produced by streptomycetes (PubMed:1850404). Detoxifies streptothricin via acetylation of the beta amino group of the first beta-lysyl moiety of streptothricin (By similarity). From Escherichia coli.
   7057..7155    +  CDS            TRA2_ECOLX (fragment): Protein predicted: Swiss-Prot protein existence level 4. Required for transposition of transposon Tn903. From Escherichia coli.
   7163..7598    +  rep_origin     pSa ori: origin of replication from bacterial plasmid pSa
