[The description below was written by a language model from this plasmid's Addgene catalogue record and pLannotate feature annotations shown in this document.]
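Description:
JAB2296 is a plant expression plasmid built on the JAB2120 backbone and organised as a binary T-DNA vector. Nopaline-type left and right border repeats flank the plant payload. Outside the borders sit a high-copy ColE1/pUC-type origin for propagation in E. coli, an aadA gene conferring spectinomycin/streptomycin resistance, and a pSa origin, which in vectors of this design supports replication in Agrobacterium. The annotation also picks up small remnants (pBluescript MCS, T3 and lac promoter elements, and fragments of lacI, an RSF origin, sat-1 and a Tn903 gene) that look like cloning leftovers rather than functional parts. No plant selectable marker is annotated in the feature table.

The T-DNA carries two expression units. The first comes from the backbone and is described as a UBQ10 promoter driving the Arabidopsis plasma-membrane aquaporin PIP2A fused to mCherry, ending in the NOS terminator. This gives a constitutive red membrane signal that marks transformed cells. The UBQ10 promoter itself is not called by the automated annotation but would lie upstream of the PIP2A coding sequence. The second unit is the synthetic circuit part: a CaMV 35S promoter modified with PhlF operator sequence (35S-PhlFO). It drives a nuclear-localised GFP interrupted by the potato ST-LS1 IV2 intron and is terminated by an ADH terminator, according to the insert name. The intron prevents functional GFP production in bacteria, so fluorescence reports expression in plant cells only. The operator, NLS and ADH terminator are stated in the catalogue name but not separately annotated. The operator presumably makes the promoter repressible by the PhlF repressor supplied from another construct, so GFP would report the state of that promoter. The plasmid is one of a set of parts for building synthetic genetic circuits in eudicot plants.
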