Addgene plasmid #190365: JAB2296
Purpose: Plasmids encode parts for syntetic genetic circuit construction in eudicot plants (proUBQ10::PIP2A-mCherry-NOSt_pro35S-PhlFO::GFPint-NLS-ADHt)
Depositing lab: Jennifer Brophy & Jose Dinneny. Depositing organization: Stanford University. Publication: Synthetic genetic circuits as a means of reprogramming plant roots. Brophy JAN, Magallon KJ, Duan L, Zhong V, Ramachandran P, Kniazev K, Dinneny JR. Science. 2022 Aug 12;377(6607):747-751. doi: 10.1126/science.abo4326. Epub 2022 Aug 11. PubMed 35951698.
Backbone
  Vector backbone: JAB2120
  Vector type: Plant Expression
Growth in bacteria
  Bacterial resistance: Spectinomycin, 50 μg/mL
  Growth temperature: 37°C
  Growth strain: DH5alpha
  Copy number: High Copy
Gene/Insert
  Gene/Insert name: proUBQ10::PIP2A-mCherry-NOSt_pro35S-PhlFO::GFPint-NLS-ADHt
  Species: Synthetic
  Cloning method: Restriction Enzyme; 5′ cloning site unknown (unknown if destroyed)
Terms and licenses: Academic/Nonprofit Terms; Industry Terms: Not Available to Industry
Depositor comments: Backbone JAB2120 contains proUBQ10::PIP2A-mCherry-NOSt. Please see the fully annotated sequence linked the "Supplemental Documents" section. Please visit https://www.biorxiv.org/content/10.1101/2022.02.02.478917v1 for bioRxiv preprint.
How to cite: JAB2296 was a gift from Jennifer Brophy & Jose Dinneny (Addgene plasmid # 190365 ; http://n2t.net/addgene:190365 ; RRID:Addgene_190365)
